Addgene plasmid #51745: p413TEF-HST2
Purpose: overexpression of HST2 in S. cerevisiae, HIS3 marker
Depositing lab: Markus Ralser. Depositing organization: University of Cambridge. Publication: Interfering with glycolysis causes Sir2-dependent hyper-recombination of Saccharomyces cerevisiae plasmids. Ralser M, Zeidler U, Lehrach H. PLoS One. 2009;4(4):e5376. doi: 10.1371/journal.pone.0005376. Epub 2009 Apr 24. PubMed 19390637.
Backbone
  Vector backbone: p413TEF
  Vector type: Yeast Expression
  Selectable markers: HIS3
Growth in bacteria
  Bacterial resistance: Ampicillin, 100 μg/mL
  Growth temperature: 37°C
  Growth strain: DH5alpha
  Copy number: High Copy
Gene/Insert
  Gene/Insert name: HST2 (alt name: YPL015C)
  Species: S. cerevisiae (budding yeast)
  Insert size (bp): 1074
  Entrez Gene: HST2 (a.k.a. YPL015C)
  Promoter: TEF1
  Cloning method: Restriction Enzyme; 5′ cloning site EcoRI (not destroyed); 3′ cloning site SalI (not destroyed)
  Sequencing primers: 5′ TEF1
Terms and licenses: Academic/Nonprofit Terms; Industry Terms: Not Available to Industry
How to cite: p413TEF-HST2 was a gift from Markus Ralser (Addgene plasmid # 51745 ; http://n2t.net/addgene:51745 ; RRID:Addgene_51745)
