[The description below was written by a language model from this plasmid's Addgene catalogue record and the feature table of its GenBank file.]
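Description:
p413TEF-HST2 is a 6,649 bp yeast–E. coli shuttle plasmid for overexpressing the HST2 gene in Saccharomyces cerevisiae. It is built on the p413TEF backbone, a pRS-type centromeric expression vector. In yeast it is maintained through a CEN6/ARS element, which combines a centromere with an autonomously replicating sequence and generally keeps such plasmids at low, stable copy number. Selection in yeast relies on the HIS3 auxotrophic marker, driven by its own promoter, which complements histidine auxotrophy in his3 strains. In bacteria the plasmid replicates from a high-copy ColE1/pUC-type origin and is selected with ampicillin through the bla gene. An f1 phage origin and remnants of the pBluescript-style polylinker region are also present, including the lac promoter and operator, T3 and T7 promoters, and M13 primer sites.

The expression cassette places the S. cerevisiae HST2 open reading frame (YPL015C, recorded as 1,074 bp) between the constitutive TEF1 promoter, which normally drives translation elongation factor EF-1-alpha, and the CYC1 transcription terminator. The insert was cloned between EcoRI and SalI sites, both of which were retained. The feature table does not annotate the HST2 coding sequence itself, but the unannotated interval between the TEF1 promoter and the CYC1 terminator is large enough to hold an insert of the stated size. No epitope tag or reporter is recorded. HST2 encodes a yeast homologue of the Sir2 family of NAD-dependent deacetylases. The associated publication concerns Sir2-dependent hyper-recombination of yeast plasmids when glycolysis is perturbed, so the construct was presumably used to raise Hst2 levels in that context.
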