LOCUS       Exported 6649 bp ds-DNA circular SYN 13-MAY-2021
DEFINITION  overexpression of HST2 in S. cerevisiae, HIS3 marker.
ACCESSION   .
VERSION     .
KEYWORDS    p413TEF-HST2
SOURCE      synthetic DNA construct
  ORGANISM  synthetic DNA construct
REFERENCE   1 (bases 1 to 6649)
  AUTHORS   Ralser M, Zeidler U, Lehrach H
  TITLE     Interfering with glycolysis causes Sir2-dependent
            hyper-recombination of Saccharomyces cerevisiae plasmids.
  JOURNAL   PLoS One. 2009;4(4):e5376. doi: 10.1371/journal.pone.0005376. Epub
            2009 Apr 24.
  PUBMED    19390637
REFERENCE   2 (bases 1 to 6649)
  AUTHORS   .
  TITLE     Direct Submission
  JOURNAL   Exported May 13, 2021 from SnapGene Server 1.1.58
            http://www.snapgene.com
FEATURES             Location/Qualifiers
     source          1..6649
                     /organism="synthetic DNA construct"
                     /mol_type="other DNA"
     primer_bind     complement(9..28)
                     /label=T7
                     /note="T7 promoter, forward primer"
     promoter        complement(10..28)
                     /label=T7 promoter
                     /note="promoter for bacteriophage T7 RNA polymerase"
     primer_bind     complement(38..55)
                     /label=M13 Forward
                     /note="In lacZ gene. Also called M13-F20 or M13 (-21)
                     Forward"
     primer_bind     complement(38..54)
                     /label=M13 fwd
                     /note="common sequencing primer, one of multiple similar
                     variants"
     primer_bind     complement(47..69)
                     /label=M13/pUC Forward
                     /note="In lacZ gene"
     rep_origin      199..654
                     /direction=RIGHT
                     /label=f1 ori
                     /note="f1 bacteriophage origin of replication; arrow
                     indicates direction of (+) strand synthesis"
     primer_bind     complement(286..305)
                     /label=F1ori-R
                     /note="F1 origin, reverse primer"
     primer_bind     496..517
                     /label=F1ori-F
                     /note="F1 origin, forward primer"
     CDS             complement(914..1573)
                     /codon_start=1
                     /gene="S. cerevisiae HIS3"
                     /product="imidazoleglycerol-phosphate dehydratase, required
                     for histidine biosynthesis"
                     /label=HIS3
                     /note="yeast auxotrophic marker"
                     /translation="MTEQKALVKRITNETKIQIAISLKGGPLAIEHSIFPEKEAEAVAE
                     QATQSQVINVHTGIGFLDHMIHALAKHSGWSLIVECIGDLHIDDHHTTEDCGIALGQAF
                     KEALLARGVKRFGSGFAPLDEALSRAVVDLSNRPYAVVELGLQREKVGDLSCEMIPHFL
                     ESFAEASRITLHVDCLRGKNDHHRSESAFKALAVAIREATSPNGTNDVPSTKGVLM"
     promoter        complement(1574..1760)
                     /gene="S. cerevisiae HIS3"
                     /label=HIS3 promoter
     primer_bind     complement(1907..1926)
                     /label=pRS-marker
                     /note="pRS vectors, use to sequence yeast selectable
                     marker"
     primer_bind     2026..2048
                     /label=pGEX 3'
                     /note="pGEX vectors, reverse primer"
     primer_bind     complement(2086..2104)
                     /label=pBRforEco
                     /note="pBR322 vectors, upsteam of EcoRI site, forward
                     primer"
     misc_feature    2146..2649
                     /label=CEN/ARS
                     /note="S. cerevisiae CEN6 centromere fused to an
                     autonomously replicating sequence"
     promoter        2686..2790
                     /gene="bla"
                     /label=AmpR promoter
     CDS             2791..3651
                     /codon_start=1
                     /gene="bla"
                     /product="beta-lactamase"
                     /label=AmpR
                     /note="confers resistance to ampicillin, carbenicillin, and
                     related antibiotics"
                     /translation="MSIQHFRVALIPFFAAFCLPVFAHPETLVKVKDAEDQLGARVGYI
                     ELDLNSGKILESFRPEERFPMMSTFKVLLCGAVLSRIDAGQEQLGRRIHYSQNDLVEYS
                     PVTEKHLTDGMTVRELCSAAITMSDNTAANLLLTTIGGPKELTAFLHNMGDHVTRLDRW
                     EPELNEAIPNDERDTTMPVAMATTLRKLLTGELLTLASRQQLIDWMEADKVAGPLLRSA
                     LPAGWFIADKSGAGERGSRGIIAALGPDGKPSRIVVIYTTGSQATMDERNRQIAEIGAS
                     LIKHW"
     primer_bind     complement(3009..3028)
                     /label=Amp-R
                     /note="Ampicillin resistance gene, reverse primer"
     rep_origin      3822..4410
                     /direction=RIGHT
                     /label=ori
                     /note="high-copy-number ColE1/pMB1/pBR322/pUC origin of
                     replication"
     primer_bind     4311..4330
                     /label=pBR322ori-F
                     /note="pBR322 origin, forward primer"
     primer_bind     4564..4581
                     /label=L4440
                     /note="L4440 vector, forward primer"
     promoter        4734..4764
                     /label=lac promoter
                     /note="promoter for the E. coli lac operon"
     protein_bind    4772..4788
                     /label=lac operator
                     /bound_moiety="lac repressor encoded by lacI"
                     /note="The lac repressor binds to the lac operator to
                     inhibit transcription in E. coli. This inhibition can be
                     relieved by adding lactose or
                     isopropyl-beta-D-thiogalactopyranoside (IPTG)."
     primer_bind     4777..4799
                     /label=M13/pUC Reverse
                     /note="In lacZ gene"
     primer_bind     4796..4812
                     /label=M13 rev
                     /note="common sequencing primer, one of multiple similar
                     variants"
     primer_bind     4796..4812
                     /label=M13 Reverse
                     /note="In lacZ gene. Also called M13-rev"
     primer_bind     4831..4851
                     /label=T3
                     /note="T3 promoter, forward primer"
     promoter        4833..4851
                     /label=T3 promoter
                     /note="promoter for bacteriophage T3 RNA polymerase"
     promoter        4869..5267
                     /gene="S. cerevisiae TEF1"
                     /label=TEF1 promoter
                     /note="promoter for EF-1-alpha"
     primer_bind     5271..5287
                     /label=SK primer
                     /note="common sequencing primer, one of multiple similar
                     variants"
     primer_bind     5271..5287
                     /label=pBluescriptSK
                     /note="For pBluescript vector"
     terminator      6393..6640
                     /gene="S. cerevisiae CYC1"
                     /label=CYC1 terminator
                     /note="transcription terminator for CYC1"
     primer_bind     complement(6409..6427)
                     /label=CYC1
                     /note="CYC1 transcription termination signal, reverse
                     primer"
ORIGIN
        1 ccaattcgcc ctatagtgag tcgtattacg cgcgctcact ggccgtcgtt ttacaacgtc
       61 gtgactggga aaaccctggc gttacccaac ttaatcgcct tgcagcacat ccccctttcg
      121 ccagctggcg taatagcgaa gaggcccgca ccgatcgccc ttcccaacag ttgcgcagcc
      181 tgaatggcga atggcgcgnn nnnnnnnnnn nnnnnnnnnn nnnnnnnnnn nnnnnnnnnn
      241 nnnnnnnnnn nnnnnnnnnn nnnnnnnnnn nnnnnnnnnn nnnnnnnnnn nnnnnnnnnn
      301 nnnnnnnnnn nnnnnnnnnn nncnnnnnnn nnnnnnnnnn nnnnnnnnnn nnnnnnnnnn
      361 nnnnnnnnnn nnnnnnnnnn nnnnnnnnnn nnnnnnnnnn nnnnnnnnnn nnnnannnnn
      421 nnnnnnnnnn nnnnnnnnnn nnnnnnnnnn nnnnnnnnnn nnnncctttg acgttggagt
      481 ccacgttctt taatagtgga ctcttgttcc aaactggaac aacactcaac cctatctcgg
      541 tctattcttt tgatttataa gggattttgc cgatttcggc ctattggtta aaaaatgagc
      601 tgatttaaca aaaatttaac gcgaatttta acaaaatatt aacgtttaca atttcctgat
      661 gcggtatttt ctccttacgc atctgtgcgg tatttcacac cgcatagatc cgtcgagttc
      721 aagagaaaaa aaaagaaaaa gcaaaaagaa aaaaggaaag cgcgcctcgt tcagaatgac
      781 acgtatagaa tgatgcatta ccttgtcatc ttcagtatca tactgttcgt atacatactt
      841 actgacattc ataggtatac atatatacac atgtatatat atcgtatgct gcagctttaa
      901 ataatcggtg tcactacata agaacacctt tggtggaggg aacatcgttg gtaccattgg
      961 gcgaggtggc ttctcttatg gcaaccgcaa gagccttgaa cgcactctca ctacggtgat
     1021 gatcattctt gcctcgcaga caatcaacgt ggagggtaat tctgctagcc tctgcaaagc
     1081 tttcaagaaa atgcgggatc atctcgcaag agagatctcc tactttctcc ctttgcaaac
     1141 caagttcgac aactgcgtac ggcctgttcg aaagatctac caccgctctg gaaagtgcct
     1201 catccaaagg cgcaaatcct gatccaaacc tttttactcc acgcgccagt agggcctctt
     1261 taaaagcttg accgagagca atcccgcagt cttcagtggt gtgatggtcg tctatgtgta
     1321 agtcaccaat gcactcaacg attagcgacc agccggaatg cttggccaga gcatgtatca
     1381 tatggtccag aaaccctata cctgtgtgga cgttaatcac ttgcgattgt gtggcctgtt
     1441 ctgctactgc ttctgcctct ttttctggga agatcgagtg ctctatcgct aggggaccac
     1501 cctttaaaga gatcgcaatc tgaatcttgg tttcatttgt aatacgcttt actagggctt
     1561 tctgctctgt catctttgcc ttcgtttatc ttgcctgctc attttttagt atattcttcg
     1621 aagaaatcac attactttat ataatgtata attcattatg tgataatgcc aatcgctaag
     1681 aaaaaaaaag agtcatccgc taggggaaaa aaaaaaatga aaatcattac cgaggcataa
     1741 aaaaatatag agtgtactag aggaggccaa gagtaataga aaaagaaaat tgcgggaaag
     1801 gactgtgtta tgacttccct gactaatgcc gtgttcaaac gatacctggc agtgactcct
     1861 agcgctcacc aagctcttaa aacgggaatt tatggtgcac tctcagtaca atctgctctg
     1921 atgccgcata gttaagccag ccccgacacc cgccaacacg cgctgacgcg ccctgacggg
     1981 cttgtctgct cccggcatcc gcttacagac aagctgtgac cgtctccggg agctgcatgt
     2041 gtcagaggtt ttcaccgtca tcaccgaaac gcgcgagacg aaagggcctc gtgatacgcc
     2101 tatttttata ggttaatgtc atgataataa tggtttctta ggacggatcg cttgcctgta
     2161 acttacacgc gcctcgtatc ttttaatgat ggaataattt gggaatttac tctgtgttta
     2221 tttattttta tgttttgtat ttggatttta gaaagtaaat aaagaaggta gaagagttac
     2281 ggaatgaaga aaaaaaaata aacaaaggtt taaaaaattt caacaaaaag cgtactttac
     2341 atatatattt attagacaag aaaagcagat taaatagata tacattcgat taacgataag
     2401 taaaatgtaa aatcacagga ttttcgtgtg tggtcttcta cacagacaag atgaaacaat
     2461 tcggcattaa tacctgagag caggaagagc aagataaaag gtagtatttg ttggcgatcc
     2521 ccctagagtc ttttacatct tcggaaaaca aaaactattt tttctttaat ttcttttttt
     2581 actttctatt tttaatttat atatttatat taaaaaattt aaattataat tatttttata
     2641 gcacgtgatg aaaaggaccc aggtggcact tttcggggaa atgtgcgcgg aacccctatt
     2701 tgtttatttt tctaaataca ttcaaatatg tatccgctca tgagacaata accctgataa
     2761 atgcttcaat aatattgaaa aaggaagagt atgagtattc aacatttccg tgtcgccctt
     2821 attccctttt ttgcggcatt ttgccttcct gtttttgctc acccagaaac gctggtgaaa
     2881 gtaaaagatg ctgaagatca gttgggtgca cgagtgggtt acatcgaact ggatctcaac
     2941 agcggtaaga tccttgagag ttttcgcccc gaagaacgtt ttccaatgat gagcactttt
     3001 aaagttctgc tatgtggcgc ggtattatcc cgtattgacg ccgggcaaga gcaactcggt
     3061 cgccgcatac actattctca gaatgacttg gttgagtact caccagtcac agaaaagcat
     3121 cttacggatg gcatgacagt aagagaatta tgcagtgctg ccataaccat gagtgataac
     3181 actgcggcca acttacttct gacaacgatc ggaggaccga aggagctaac cgcttttttg
     3241 cacaacatgg gggatcatgt aactcgcctt gatcgttggg aaccggagct gaatgaagcc
     3301 ataccaaacg acgagcgtga caccacgatg cctgtagcaa tggcaacaac gttgcgcaaa
     3361 ctattaactg gcgaactact tactctagct tcccggcaac aattaataga ctggatggag
     3421 gcggataaag ttgcaggacc acttctgcgc tcggcccttc cggctggctg gtttattgct
     3481 gataaatctg gagccggtga gcgtgggtct cgcggtatca ttgcagcact ggggccagat
     3541 ggtaagccct cccgtatcgt agttatctac acgacgggga gtcaggcaac tatggatgaa
     3601 cgaaatagac agatcgctga gataggtgcc tcactgatta agcattggta actgtcagac
     3661 caagtttact catatatact ttagattgat ttaaaacttc atttttaatt taaaaggatc
     3721 taggtgaaga tcctttttga taatctcatg accaaaatcc cttaacgtga gttttcgttc
     3781 cactgagcgt cagaccccgt agaaaagatc aaaggatctt cttgagatcc tttttttctg
     3841 cgcgtaatct gctgcttgca aacaaaaaaa ccaccgctac cagcggtggt ttgtttgccg
     3901 gatcaagagc taccaactct ttttccgaag gtaactggct tcagcagagc gcagatacca
     3961 aatactgtcc ttctagtgta gccgtagtta ggccaccact tcaagaactc tgtagcaccg
     4021 cctacatacc tcgctctgct aatcctgtta ccagtggctg ctgccagtgg cgataagtcg
     4081 tgtcttaccg ggttggactc aagacgatag ttaccggata aggcgcagcg gtcgggctga
     4141 acggggggtt cgtgcacaca gcccagcttg gagcgaacga cctacaccga actgagatac
     4201 ctacagcgtg agctatgaga aagcgccacg cttcccgaag ggagaaaggc ggacaggtat
     4261 ccggtaagcg gcagggtcgg aacaggagag cgcacgaggg agcttccagg gggaaacgcc
     4321 tggtatcttt atagtcctgt cgggtttcgc cacctctgac ttgagcgtcg atttttgtga
     4381 tgctcgtcag gggggcggag cctatggaaa aacgccagca acgcggcctt tttacggttc
     4441 ctggcctttt gctggccttt tgctcacatg ttctttcctg cgttatcccc tgattctgtg
     4501 gataaccgta ttaccgcctt tgagtgagct gataccgctc gccgcagccg aacgaccgag
     4561 cgcagcgagt cagtgagcga ggaagcggaa gagcgcccaa tacgcaaacc gcctctcccc
     4621 gcgcgttggc cgattcatta atgcagctgg cacgacaggt ttcccgactg gaaagcgggc
     4681 agtgagcgca acgcaattaa tgtgagttac ctcactcatt aggcacccca ggctttacac
     4741 tttatgcttc cggctcctat gttgtgtgga attgtgagcg gataacaatt tcacacagga
     4801 aacagctatg accatgatta cgccaagcgc gcaattaacc ctcactaaag ggaacaaaag
     4861 ctggagctca tagcttcaaa atgtttctac tcctttttta ctcttccaga ttttctcgga
     4921 ctccgcgcat cgccgtacca cttcaaaaca cccaagcaca gcatactaaa tttcccctct
     4981 ttcttcctct agggtgtcgt taattacccg tactaaaggt ttggaaaaga aaaaagagac
     5041 cgcctcgttt ctttttcttc gtcgaaaaag gcaataaaaa tttttatcac gtttcttttt
     5101 cttgaaaatt ttttttttga tttttttctc tttcgatgac ctcccattga tatttaagtt
     5161 aataaacggt cttcaatttc tcaagtttca gtttcatttt tcttgttcta ttacaacttt
     5221 ttttacttct tgctcattag aaagaaagca tagcaatcta atctaagttt tctagaacta
     5281 gtggatcccc cgggctgcag gaattcatgt ctgtttctac cgcctctaca gagatgtcgg
     5341 ttaggaagat cgctgctcat atgaaaagca accccaacgc taaagtaatc tttatggtgg
     5401 gtgccgggat atccacttct tgtgggatac cagacttccg atctccggga actggcctgt
     5461 accataactt ggccaggttg aagttgccgt accctgaagc agtgttcgat gtcgattttt
     5521 tccaatcgga tcctttgcca ttttacactt tggctaaaga gttgtatccc ggaaatttca
     5581 gaccttctaa gtttcactat cttttgaaat tgtttcaaga caaagacgtt ttgaagagag
     5641 tatataccca gaatatagac actttagaaa gacaggccgg tgttaaggat gatctgatca
     5701 tcgaggccca tggcagtttt gctcactgtc attgtatcgg atgtggtaaa gtttatcccc
     5761 cacaggtttt caaatccaag ctggcagagc atcctataaa ggattttgtc aagtgtgatg
     5821 tgtgcggtga actggtaaag ccggcaatag ttttttttgg cgaagatcta ccggattcct
     5881 tttcggaaac ttggttaaac gattcagagt ggcttcgtga aaaaatcacg acatctggaa
     5941 aacatcctca gcagcctctt gtcatcgtcg ttggcacctc actagccgtt tatccctttg
     6001 cgtctctgcc cgaagaaatt cctcgaaagg taaaaagagt tctgtgcaat ttggaaacgg
     6061 tgggcgattt taaagctaac aagaggccta cagatttaat agttcatcag tactcggatg
     6121 agtttgccga gcaactcgtt gaagaattag gttggcaaga agatttcgaa aagatactta
     6181 cggcccaagg tggaatgggg gataactcta aagagcaatt acttgaaatt gtacatgatt
     6241 tagagaattt gagtttggat caatctgaac atgagagtgc agacaagaag gataagaagc
     6301 tacagcgtct caatggccat gacagcgatg aagatggagc aagcaactcc tcttcttcac
     6361 aaaaagccgc taaagaataa gtcgacctcg agtcatgtaa ttagttatgt cacgcttaca
     6421 ttcacgccct ccccccacat ccgctctaac cgaaaaggaa ggagttagac aacctgaagt
     6481 ctaggtccct atttattttt ttatagttat gttagtatta agaacgttat ttatatttca
     6541 aatttttctt ttttttctgt acagacgcgt gtacgcatgt aacattatac tgaaaacctt
     6601 gcttgagaag gttttgggac gctcgaaggc tttaatttgc ggccggtac
//
