>Addgene plasmid #51745 | p413TEF-HST2 | addgene partial sequence | sequence record 80454 | TEF_seq 5'-ggtcttcaatttctcaagtttc-3'
TTTCTTGTTCTATTACAACTTTTTTTACTTCTTGCTCATTAGAAAGAAAGCATAGCAATCTAATCTAAGT
TTTCTAGAACTAGTGGATCCCCCGGGCTGCAGGAATTCATGTCTGTTTCTACCGCCTCTACAGAGATGTC
GGTTAGGAAGATCGCTGCTCATATGAAAAGCAACCCCAACGCTAAAGTAATCTTTATGGTGGGTGCCGGG
ATATCCACTTCTTGTGGGATACCAGACTTCCGATCTCCGGGAACTGGCCTGTACCATAACTTGGCCAGGT
TGAAGTTGCCGTACCCTGAAGCAGTGTTCGATGTCGATTTTTTCCAATCGGATCCTTTGCCATTTTACAC
TTTGGCTAAAGAGTTGTATCCCGGAAATTTCAGACCTTCTAAGTTTCACTATCTTTTGAAATTGTTTCAA
GACAAAGACGTTTTGAAGAGAGTATATACCCAGAATATAGACACTTTAGAAAGACAGGCCGGTGTTAAGG
ATGATCTGATCATCGAGGCCCATGGCAGTTTTGCTCACTGTCATTGTATCGGATGTGGTAAAGTTTATCC
CCCACAGGTTTTCAAATCCAAGCTGGCAGAGCATCCTATAAAGGATTTTGTCAAGTGTGATGTGTGCGGT
GAACTGGTAAAGCCGGCAATAGTTTTTTTTGGCGAAGATCTACCGGATTCCTTTTCGGAAACTTGGTTAA
ACGATTCAGAGTGGCTTCGTGAAAAAATCACGACATCTGGAAAACATCCTCAGCAGCCTCTTGTCATCGT
CGTTGGCACCTCACTAGCCGTTTATCCCTTTGCGTCTCTGCCCGAAGAAATTCCTCGAAAGGTAAAAAGA
GTTCTGTGCAATTTGGAAACGGTGGGCGATTTTAAAGCTAACAAGAGGCCTACAGATTTAATAGTTCATC
AGTACTCGGATGAGTTTGCCGAGCAACTCGTTGAAGAATTAGGTTGGCAAGAAGATTTCGAAAAGATACT
TACGGCCCAAGGTGGAATGGGGGATAACTCTAAAGAGCAATTACTTGAAATTGTACATGA
